Addgene plasmid #141208: XClone_Cas9_KRAB_T2A_BFP
Purpose: Tunable and temporal expression control of dCas9
Depositing lab: Rory Johnson. Depositing organization: Universitaet Bern.
Backbone
  Vector backbone: XLone-GFP
  Vector type: Mammalian Expression
  Selectable markers: Blasticidin
Growth in bacteria
  Bacterial resistance: Ampicillin, 100 μg/mL
  Growth temperature: 37°C
  Growth strain: NEB Stable
  Copy number: High Copy
Gene/Insert
  Gene/Insert name: dCas9 (alt name: catalytically dead mutant of the Cas9 endonuclease from the Streptococcus pyogenes Type II CRISPR/Cas system)
  Species: Streptococcus pyogenes
  Cloning method: Gibson Cloning
Resource information
  A portion of this plasmid was derived from a plasmid made by: Xiaojun Lian (Addgene plasmid # 96930)
Terms and licenses: Academic/Nonprofit Terms; Industry Terms: Not Available to Industry
Depositor comments: derivatives of Addgene plasmid # 96930
How to cite: XClone_Cas9_KRAB_T2A_BFP was a gift from Rory Johnson (Addgene plasmid # 141208 ; http://n2t.net/addgene:141208 ; RRID:Addgene_141208)
