[The description below was written by a language model from this plasmid's Addgene catalogue record and pLannotate feature annotations shown in this document.]
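Description:
XClone_Cas9_KRAB_T2A_BFP is an 11.2 kb mammalian expression plasmid derived from the XLone-GFP backbone and built by Gibson cloning, designed for tunable, temporally controlled expression of catalytically dead Streptococcus pyogenes Cas9. It is an all-in-one Tet-On design. In one direction, a TRE3GS promoter, a third-generation tetracycline-responsive promoter, drives an open reading frame that begins with a nucleoplasmin bipartite nuclear localization signal followed by dCas9. The annotation attributes its loss of nuclease activity to RuvC and HNH domain mutations. Downstream of dCas9 the feature table detects a short fragment matching the human repressor MXD1 and a KRAB-box fragment (matched to KRBOX4), consistent with the KRAB repressor fusion named in the plasmid title. TagBFP follows. The name indicates it is separated from the fusion by a T2A self-cleaving peptide, although that element is not itself annotated. An SV40 polyadenylation signal lies downstream in the reverse orientation according to the table.

On the opposite strand, an EF-1α core promoter constitutively expresses a reverse tetracycline transactivator (annotated as an rtTA3 fragment with VP16-derived activation repeats) followed by blasticidin S deaminase and an SV40 poly(A) signal. Blasticidin therefore selects mammalian cells carrying the cassette, while doxycycline lets the transactivator switch on the TRE3GS promoter. The blue fluorescence reports induction of the dCas9 repressor. The plasmid carries no guide RNA cassette in the annotation, so targeting would require a separately supplied guide. In bacteria it is maintained through a high-copy ColE1/pUC-type origin and ampicillin resistance, and the scattered lacZα, lacI, rop and bom fragments are cloning-vector remnants. The construct suits inducible, dose-adjustable CRISPR interference experiments.
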