Features (pLannotate 1.2.2; 23 found; start..end, strand, type, name):
      1..368     +  promoter       TRE3GS promoter: 3rd-generation Tet-responsive promoter that can be activated by binding of Tet-On® 3G, modified to eliminate binding sites for endogenous mammalian transcription factors
    390..437     +  CDS            nucleoplasmin NLS: bipartite nuclear localization signal from nucleoplasmin
    437..4538    +  CDS            dCas9 (fragment): catalytically dead mutant of the Cas9 endonuclease from the Streptococcus pyogenes Type II CRISPR/Cas system RNA-guided DNA-binding protein that lacks endonuclease activity due to the D10A mutation in the RuvC catalytic domain and the N863A mutation in the HNH catalytic domain
   4614..4715    +  CDS            MXD1 (fragment): MAD1_HUMAN - Also known as MAD. Experimental evidence at protein level: Swiss-Prot protein existence level 1. Component of a transcriptional repressor complex together with MAX (PubMed:8425218). In complex with MAX binds to the core DNA sequence 5'-CAC[GA]TG-3' (PubMed:8425218). Antagonizes MYC transcriptional activity by competing with MYC for MAX binding (PubMed:8425218). Binds to the TERT promoter and represses telomerase expression, possibly by interfering with MYC binding (PubMed:12837246). From Homo sapiens (Human).
   5025..5246    +  CDS            KRBOX4 (fragment): KRBX4_HUMAN - Also known as ZNF673. Experimental evidence at protein level: Swiss-Prot protein existence level 1. From Homo sapiens (Human).
   5304..6002    +  CDS            TagBFP: TagBFP is a basic (constitutively fluorescent) blue fluorescent protein published in 2008, derived from Entacmaea quadricolor. It is reported to be a very rapidly-maturing monomer with very low acid sensitivity.
   6195..6329    -  polyA_signal   SV40 poly(A) signal: SV40 polyadenylation signal
   6646..6803    +  CDS            lacZα (fragment): LacZα fragment of β-galactosidase; lacZ fragment
   6809..6908    -  misc_feature   bom (fragment): basis of mobility region from pBR322
   7010..7045    -  CDS            rop (fragment): Rop protein, which maintains plasmids at low copy number; rop
   7140..7244    +  promoter       AmpR promoter: bla
   7245..8105    +  CDS            AmpR: β-lactamase; bla; confers resistance to ampicillin, carbenicillin, and related antibiotics
   8276..8864    +  rep_origin     ori: high-copy-number ColE1/pMB1/pBR322/pUC origin of replication
   9047..9139    +  CDS            lacI (fragment): lac repressor; lacI; The lac repressor binds to the lac operator to inhibit transcription in E. coli. This inhibition can be relieved by adding lactose or isopropyl-β-D-thiogalactopyranoside (IPTG).
   9152..9173    +  protein_bind   CAP binding site: CAP binding activates transcription in the presence of cAMP. E. coli catabolite activator protein
   9188..9218    +  promoter       lac promoter: promoter for the E. coli lac operon
   9222..9244    +  protein_bind   lac operator (fragment): The lac repressor binds to the lac operator to inhibit transcription in E. coli. This inhibition can be relieved by adding lactose or isopropyl-β-D-thiogalactopyranoside (IPTG). lac repressor encoded by lacI
   9530..9611    -  polyA_signal   SV40 poly(A) signal: SV40 polyadenylation signal
   9634..9717    -  CDS            large T antigen (fragment): large T antigen from SV40 (simian virus 40)
   9728..10126   -  CDS            BSD: blasticidin S deaminase; Aspergillus terreus BSD; confers resistance to blasticidin
  10199..10309   -  CDS            VP48: 3 tandem repeats of the minimal activation domain of herpes simplex virus VP16 (Cheng et al., 2013)
  10239..10936   -  CDS            rtTA3 (fragment): reverse tetracycline transactivator 3 activates expression from Tet-responsive promoters in the presence of doxycycline
  10989..11200   -  promoter       EF-1α core promoter: core promoter for human elongation factor EF-1α
>Addgene plasmid #141208 | XClone_Cas9_KRAB_T2A_BFP | addgene full sequence | sequence record 308770 | Addgene NGS Result
GAGTTTACTCCCTATCAGTGATAGAGAACGTATGAAGAGTTTACTCCCTATCAGTGATAGAGAACGTATG
CAGACTTTACTCCCTATCAGTGATAGAGAACGTATAAGGAGTTTACTCCCTATCAGTGATAGAGAACGTA
TGACCAGTTTACTCCCTATCAGTGATAGAGAACGTATCTACAGTTTACTCCCTATCAGTGATAGAGAACG
TATATCCAGTTTACTCCCTATCAGTGATAGAGAACGTATAAGCTTTGCTTATGTAAACCAGGGCGCCTAT
AAAAGAGTGCTGATTTTTTGAGTAAACTTCAATTCCACAACACTTTTGTCTTATACCAACTTTCCGTACC
ACTTCCTACCCTCGTAAAGGTACCCGTACGGCCACCATGAAAAGGCCGGCGGCCACGAAAAAGGCCGGCC
AGGCAAAAAAGAAAAAGGACAAGAAGTACAGCATCGGCCTGGCCATCGGCACCAACTCTGTGGGCTGGGC
CGTGATCACCGACGAGTACAAGGTGCCCAGCAAGAAATTCAAGGTGCTGGGCAACACCGACCGGCACAGC
ATCAAGAAGAACCTGATCGGAGCCCTGCTGTTCGACAGCGGCGAAACAGCCGAGGCCACCCGGCTGAAGA
GAACCGCCAGAAGAAGATACACCAGACGGAAGAACCGGATCTGCTATCTGCAAGAGATCTTCAGCAACGA
GATGGCCAAGGTGGACGACAGCTTCTTCCACAGACTGGAAGAGTCCTTCCTGGTGGAAGAGGATAAGAAG
CACGAGCGGCACCCCATCTTCGGCAACATCGTGGACGAGGTGGCCTACCACGAGAAGTACCCCACCATCT
ACCACCTGAGAAAGAAACTGGTGGACAGCACCGACAAGGCCGACCTGCGGCTGATCTATCTGGCCCTGGC
CCACATGATCAAGTTCCGGGGCCACTTCCTGATCGAGGGCGACCTGAACCCCGACAACAGCGACGTGGAC
AAGCTGTTCATCCAGCTGGTGCAGACCTACAACCAGCTGTTCGAGGAAAACCCCATCAACGCCAGCGGCG
TGGACGCCAAGGCCATCCTGTCTGCCAGACTGAGCAAGAGCAGACGGCTGGAAAATCTGATCGCCCAGCT
GCCCGGCGAGAAGAAGAATGGCCTGTTCGGCAACCTGATTGCCCTGAGCCTGGGCCTGACCCCCAACTTC
AAGAGCAACTTCGACCTGGCCGAGGATGCCAAACTGCAGCTGAGCAAGGACACCTACGACGACGACCTGG
ACAACCTGCTGGCCCAGATCGGCGACCAGTACGCCGACCTGTTTCTGGCCGCCAAGAACCTGTCCGACGC
CATCCTGCTGAGCGACATCCTGAGAGTGAACACCGAGATCACCAAGGCCCCCCTGAGCGCCTCTATGATC
AAGAGATACGACGAGCACCACCAGGACCTGACCCTGCTGAAAGCTCTCGTGCGGCAGCAGCTGCCTGAGA
AGTACAAAGAGATTTTCTTCGACCAGAGCAAGAACGGCTACGCCGGCTACATTGACGGCGGAGCCAGCCA
GGAAGAGTTCTACAAGTTCATCAAGCCCATCCTGGAAAAGATGGACGGCACCGAGGAACTGCTCGTGAAG
CTGAACAGAGAGGACCTGCTGCGGAAGCAGCGGACCTTCGACAACGGCAGCATCCCCCACCAGATCCACC
TGGGAGAGCTGCACGCCATTCTGCGGCGGCAGGAAGATTTTTACCCATTCCTGAAGGACAACCGGGAAAA
GATCGAGAAGATCCTGACCTTCCGCATCCCCTACTACGTGGGCCCTCTGGCCAGGGGAAACAGCAGATTC
GCCTGGATGACCAGAAAGAGCGAGGAAACCATCACCCCCTGGAACTTCGAGGAAGTGGTGGACAAGGGCG
CTTCCGCCCAGAGCTTCATCGAGCGGATGACCAACTTCGATAAGAACCTGCCCAACGAGAAGGTGCTGCC
CAAGCACAGCCTGCTGTACGAGTACTTCACCGTGTATAACGAGCTGACCAAAGTGAAATACGTGACCGAG
GGAATGAGAAAGCCCGCCTTCCTGAGCGGCGAGCAGAAAAAGGCCATCGTGGACCTGCTGTTCAAGACCA
ACCGGAAAGTGACCGTGAAGCAGCTGAAAGAGGACTACTTCAAGAAAATCGAGTGCTTCGACTCCGTGGA
AATCTCCGGCGTGGAAGATCGGTTCAACGCCTCCCTGGGCACATACCACGATCTGCTGAAAATTATCAAG
GACAAGGACTTCCTGGACAATGAGGAAAACGAGGACATTCTGGAAGATATCGTGCTGACCCTGACACTGT
TTGAGGACAGAGAGATGATCGAGGAACGGCTGAAAACCTATGCCCACCTGTTCGACGACAAAGTGATGAA
GCAGCTGAAGCGGCGGAGATACACCGGCTGGGGCAGGCTGAGCCGGAAGCTGATCAACGGCATCCGGGAC
AAGCAGTCCGGCAAGACAATCCTGGATTTCCTGAAGTCCGACGGCTTCGCCAACAGAAACTTCATGCAGC
TGATCCACGACGACAGCCTGACCTTTAAAGAGGACATCCAGAAAGCCCAGGTGTCCGGCCAGGGCGATAG
CCTGCACGAGCACATTGCCAATCTGGCCGGCAGCCCCGCCATTAAGAAGGGCATCCTGCAGACAGTGAAG
GTGGTGGACGAGCTCGTGAAAGTGATGGGCCGGCACAAGCCCGAGAACATCGTGATCGAAATGGCCAGAG
AGAACCAGACCACCCAGAAGGGACAGAAGAACAGCCGCGAGAGAATGAAGCGGATCGAAGAGGGCATCAA
AGAGCTGGGCAGCCAGATCCTGAAAGAACACCCCGTGGAAAACACCCAGCTGCAGAACGAGAAGCTGTAC
CTGTACTACCTGCAGAATGGGCGGGATATGTACGTGGACCAGGAACTGGACATCAACCGGCTGTCCGACT
ACGATGTGGACCACATCGTGCCTCAGAGCTTTCTGAAGGACGACTCCATCGACAACAAGGTGCTGACCAG
AAGCGACAAGGCCCGGGGCAAGAGCGACAACGTGCCCTCCGAAGAGGTCGTGAAGAAGATGAAGAACTAC
TGGCGGCAGCTGCTGAACGCCAAGCTGATTACCCAGAGAAAGTTCGACAATCTGACCAAGGCCGAGAGAG
GCGGCCTGAGCGAACTGGATAAGGCCGGCTTCATCAAGAGACAGCTGGTGGAAACCCGGCAGATCACAAA
GCACGTGGCACAGATCCTGGACTCCCGGATGAACACTAAGTACGACGAGAATGACAAGCTGATCCGGGAA
GTGAAAGTGATCACCCTGAAGTCCAAGCTGGTGTCCGATTTCCGGAAGGATTTCCAGTTTTACAAAGTGC
GCGAGATCAACAACTACCACCACGCCCACGACGCCTACCTGAACGCCGTCGTGGGAACCGCCCTGATCAA
AAAGTACCCTAAGCTGGAAAGCGAGTTCGTGTACGGCGACTACAAGGTGTACGACGTGCGGAAGATGATC
GCCAAGAGCGAGCAGGAAATCGGCAAGGCTACCGCCAAGTACTTCTTCTACAGCAACATCATGAACTTTT
TCAAGACCGAGATTACCCTGGCCAACGGCGAGATCCGGAAGCGGCCTCTGATCGAGACAAACGGCGAAAC
CGGGGAGATCGTGTGGGATAAGGGCCGGGATTTTGCCACCGTGCGGAAAGTGCTGAGCATGCCCCAAGTG
AATATCGTGAAAAAGACCGAGGTGCAGACAGGCGGCTTCAGCAAAGAGTCTATCCTGCCCAAGAGGAACA
GCGATAAGCTGATCGCCAGAAAGAAGGACTGGGACCCTAAGAAGTACGGCGGCTTCGACAGCCCCACCGT
GGCCTATTCTGTGCTGGTGGTGGCCAAAGTGGAAAAGGGCAAGTCCAAGAAACTGAAGAGTGTGAAAGAG
CTGCTGGGGATCACCATCATGGAAAGAAGCAGCTTCGAGAAGAATCCCATCGACTTTCTGGAAGCCAAGG
GCTACAAAGAAGTGAAAAAGGACCTGATCATCAAGCTGCCTAAGTACTCCCTGTTCGAGCTGGAAAACGG
CCGGAAGAGAATGCTGGCCTCTGCCGGCGAACTGCAGAAGGGAAACGAACTGGCCCTGCCCTCCAAATAT
GTGAACTTCCTGTACCTGGCCAGCCACTATGAGAAGCTGAAGGGCTCCCCCGAGGATAATGAGCAGAAAC
AGCTGTTTGTGGAACAGCACAAGCACTACCTGGACGAGATCATCGAGCAGATCAGCGAGTTCTCCAAGAG
AGTGATCCTGGCCGACGCTAATCTGGACAAAGTGCTGTCCGCCTACAACAAGCACCGGGATAAGCCCATC
AGAGAGCAGGCCGAGAATATCATCCACCTGTTTACCCTGACCAATCTGGGAGCCCCTGCCGCCTTCAAGT
ACTTTGACACCACCATCGACCGGAAGAGGTACACCAGCACCAAAGAGGTGCTGGACGCCACCCTGATCCA
CCAGAGCATCACCGGCCTGTACGAGACACGGATCGACCTGTCTCAGCTGGGAGGCGACAGCGCTGGAGGA
GGTGGAAGCGGAGGAGGAGGAAGCGGAGGAGGAGGTAGCGGACCTAAGAAAAAGAGGAAGGTGGCGGCCG
CTGGATCCATGAACATCCAGATGCTGCTGGAGGCCGCTGACTACCTGGAACGGAGAGAGCGCGAAGCCGA
GCACGGATATGCTTCAATGCTGCCCGGAAGCGGCATGAATATTCAGATGCTGCTGGAGGCTGCTGATTAC
CTGGAAAGGCGCGAACGGGAGGCCGAACATGGCTATGCTTCCATGCTGCCTGGGTCTGGAATGAATATCC
AAATGCTGCTGGAGGCAGCCGATTACCTGGAACGGAGAGAAAGAGAAGCCGAGCACGGATACGCCAGCAT
GCTGCCAGGCAGCGGGATGAACATACAAATGCTGCTGGAGGCTGCCGATTACCTGGAGAGGCGCGAGAGA
GAAGCTGAACATGGCTATGCCTCTATGCTGCCCAGTGGGCAGGGAGGAGGTGGAAGCAGAACACTGGTTA
CGTTCAAGGACGTGTTTGTGGACTTTACACGTGAGGAGTGGAAATTGCTGGATACTGCGCAACAAATTGT
GTATCGAAATGTCATGCTTGAGAATTACAAGAACCTCGTCAGTCTCGGATACCAGTTGACGAAACCGGAT
GTGATCCTTAGGCTCGAAAAGGGGGAAGAACCTTGGCTGGTAGGTACCGGATCCGGAGAGGGCAGAGGAA
GTCTGCTAACATGCGGTGACGTCGAGGAGAATCCTGGCCCACCGGTCGCCACCATGAGCGAGCTGATTAA
GGAGAACATGCACATGAAGCTGTACATGGAGGGCACCGTGGACAACCATCACTTCAAGTGCACATCCGAG
GGCGAAGGCAAGCCCTACGAGGGCACCCAGACCATGAGAATCAAGGTGGTCGAGGGCGGCCCTCTCCCCT
TCGCCTTCGACATCCTGGCTACTAGCTTCCTCTACGGCAGCAAGACCTTCATCAACCACACCCAGGGCAT
CCCCGACTTCTTCAAGCAGTCCTTCCCTGAGGGCTTCACATGGGAGAGAGTCACCACATACGAAGACGGG
GGCGTGCTGACCGCTACCCAGGACACCAGCCTCCAGGACGGCTGCCTCATCTACAACGTCAAGATCAGAG
GGGTGAACTTCACATCCAACGGCCCTGTGATGCAGAAGAAAACACTCGGCTGGGAGGCCTTCACCGAGAC
GCTGTACCCCGCTGACGGCGGCCTGGAAGGCAGAAACGACATGGCCCTGAAGCTCGTGGGCGGGAGCCAT
CTGATCGCAAACATCAAGACCACATATAGATCCAAGAAACCCGCTAAGAACCTCAAGATGCCTGGCGTCT
ACTATGTGGACTACAGACTGGAAAGAATCAAGGAGGCCAACAACGAGACCTACGTCGAGCAGCACGAGGT
GGCAGTGGCCAGATACTGCGACCTCCCTAGCAAACTGGGGCACAAGCTTAATGGATCCGGCTAAACTAGT
AGACCACCTCCCCTGCGAGCTAAGCTGGACAGCCAATGACGGGTAAGAGAGTGACATTTTTCACTAACCT
AAGACAGGAGGGCCGTCAGAGCTACTGCCTAATCCAAAGACGGGTAAAAGTGATAAAAATGTATCACTCC
AACCTAAGACAGGCGCAGCTTCCGAGGGATTTGAGATCCAGACATGATAAGATACATTGATGAGTTTGGA
CAAACCAAAACTAGAATGCAGTGAAAAAAATGCCTTATTTGTGAAATTTGTGATGCTATTGCCTTATTTG
TAACCATTATAAGCTGCAATAAACAAGTTTGATATCTATAACAAGAAAATATATATATAATAAGTTATCA
CGTAAGTAGAACATGAAATAACAATATAATTATCGTATGAGTTAAATCTTAAAAGTCACGTAAAAGATAA
TCATGCGTCATTTTGACTCACGCGGTCGTTATAGTTCAAAATCAGTGACACTTACCGCATTGACAAGCAC
GCCTCACGGGAGCTCCAAGCGGCGACTGAGATGTCCTAAATGCACAGCGACGGATTCGCGCTATTTAGAA
AGAGAGAGCAATATTTCAAGAATGCATGCGTCAATTTTACGCAGACTATCTTTCTAGGGTTAAGAATTCA
CTGGCCGTCGTTTTACAACGTCGTGACTGGGAAAACCCTGGCGTTACCCAACTTAATCGCCTTGCAGCAC
ATCCCCCTTTCGCCAGCTGGCGTAATAGCGAAGAGGCCCGCACCGATCGCCCTTCCCAACAGTTGCGCAG
CCTGAATGGCGAATGGCGCCTGATGCGGTATTTTCTCCTTACGCATCTGTGCGGTATTTCACACCGCATA
TGGTGCACTCTCAGTACAATCTGCTCTGATGCCGCATAGTTAAGCCAGCCCCGACACCCGCCAACACCCG
CTGACGCGCCCTGACGGGCTTGTCTGCTCCCGGCATCCGCTTACAGACAAGCTGTGACCGTCTCCGGGAG
CTGCATGTGTCAGAGGTTTTCACCGTCATCACCGAAACGCGCGAGACGAAAGGGCCTCGTGATACGCCTA
TTTTTATAGGTTAATGTCATGATAATAATGGTTTCTTAGACGTCAGGTGGCACTTTTCGGGGAAATGTGC
GCGGAACCCCTATTTGTTTATTTTTCTAAATACATTCAAATATGTATCCGCTCATGAGACAATAACCCTG
ATAAATGCTTCAATAATATTGAAAAAGGAAGAGTATGAGTATTCAACATTTCCGTGTCGCCCTTATTCCC
TTTTTTGCGGCATTTTGCCTTCCTGTTTTTGCTCACCCAGAAACGCTGGTGAAAGTAAAAGATGCTGAAG
ATCAGTTGGGTGCACGAGTGGGTTACATCGAACTGGATCTCAACAGCGGTAAGATCCTTGAGAGTTTTCG
CCCCGAAGAACGTTTTCCAATGATGAGCACTTTTAAAGTTCTGCTATGTGGCGCGGTATTATCCCGTATT
GACGCCGGGCAAGAGCAACTCGGTCGCCGCATACACTATTCTCAGAATGACTTGGTTGAGTACTCACCAG
TCACAGAAAAGCATCTTACGGATGGCATGACAGTAAGAGAATTATGCAGTGCTGCCATAACCATGAGTGA
TAACACTGCGGCCAACTTACTTCTGACAACGATCGGAGGACCGAAGGAGCTAACCGCTTTTTTGCACAAC
ATGGGGGATCATGTAACTCGCCTTGATCGTTGGGAACCGGAGCTGAATGAAGCCATACCAAACGACGAGC
GTGACACCACGATGCCTGTAGCAATGGCAACAACGTTGCGCAAACTATTAACTGGCGAACTACTTACTCT
AGCTTCCCGGCAACAATTAATAGACTGGATGGAGGCGGATAAAGTTGCAGGACCACTTCTGCGCTCGGCC
CTTCCGGCTGGCTGGTTTATTGCTGATAAATCTGGAGCCGGTGAGCGTGGGTCTCGCGGTATCATTGCAG
CACTGGGGCCAGATGGTAAGCCCTCCCGTATCGTAGTTATCTACACGACGGGGAGTCAGGCAACTATGGA
TGAACGAAATAGACAGATCGCTGAGATAGGTGCCTCACTGATTAAGCATTGGTAACTGTCAGACCAAGTT
TACTCATATATACTTTAGATTGATTTAAAACTTCATTTTTAATTTAAAAGGATCTAGGTGAAGATCCTTT
TTGATAATCTCATGACCAAAATCCCTTAACGTGAGTTTTCGTTCCACTGAGCGTCAGACCCCGTAGAAAA
GATCAAAGGATCTTCTTGAGATCCTTTTTTTCTGCGCGTAATCTGCTGCTTGCAAACAAAAAAACCACCG
CTACCAGCGGTGGTTTGTTTGCCGGATCAAGAGCTACCAACTCTTTTTCCGAAGGTAACTGGCTTCAGCA
GAGCGCAGATACCAAATACTGTTCTTCTAGTGTAGCCGTAGTTAGGCCACCACTTCAAGAACTCTGTAGC
ACCGCCTACATACCTCGCTCTGCTAATCCTGTTACCAGTGGCTGCTGCCAGTGGCGATAAGTCGTGTCTT
ACCGGGTTGGACTCAAGACGATAGTTACCGGATAAGGCGCAGCGGTCGGGCTGAACGGGGGGTTCGTGCA
CACAGCCCAGCTTGGAGCGAACGACCTACACCGAACTGAGATACCTACAGCGTGAGCTATGAGAAAGCGC
CACGCTTCCCGAAGGGAGAAAGGCGGACAGGTATCCGGTAAGCGGCAGGGTCGGAACAGGAGAGCGCACG
AGGGAGCTTCCAGGGGGAAACGCCTGGTATCTTTATAGTCCTGTCGGGTTTCGCCACCTCTGACTTGAGC
GTCGATTTTTGTGATGCTCGTCAGGGGGGCGGAGCCTATGGAAAAACGCCAGCAACGCGGCCTTTTTACG
GTTCCTGGCCTTTTGCTGGCCTTTTGCTCACATGTTCTTTCCTGCGTTATCCCCTGATTCTGTGGATAAC
CGTATTACCGCCTTTGAGTGAGCTGATACCGCTCGCCGCAGCCGAACGACCGAGCGCAGCGAGTCAGTGA
GCGAGGAAGCGGAAGAGCGCCCAATACGCAAACCGCCTCTCCCCGCGCGTTGGCCGATTCATTAATGCAG
CTGGCACGACAGGTTTCCCGACTGGAAAGCGGGCAGTGAGCGCAACGCAATTAATGTGAGTTAGCTCACT
CATTAGGCACCCCAGGCTTTACACTTTATGCTTCCGGCTCGTATGTTGTGTGGAATTGTGAGCGGATAAC
AATTTCACACAGGAAACAGCTATGACCATGATTACGCCAAGGTCGACTTAACCCTAGAAAGATAATCATA
TTGTGACGTACGTTAAAGATAATCATGCGTAAAATTGACGCATGTGTTTTATCGGTCTGTATATCGAGGT
TTATTTATTAATTTGAATAGATATTAAGTTTTATTATATTTACACTTACATACTAATAATAAATTCAACA
AACAATTTATTTATGTTTATTTATTTATTAAAAAAAAACAAAAACTCAAAATTTCTTCTATAAAGTAACA
AAACTTTTAGCAGTGAAAAAAATGCTTTATTTGTGAAATTTGTGATGCTATTGCTTTATTTGTAACCATT
ATAAGCTGCAATAAACAAGTTAACAACAACAATTGCATTCATTTTATGTTTCAGGTTCAGGGGGAGGTGT
GGGAGGTTTTTTAAAGCAAGTAAAACCTCTACAAATGTGGTATGGCTGATTATGATCCTCTGGAGATTTA
GCCCTCCCACACATAACCAGAGGGCAGCAATTCACGAATCCCAACTGCCGTCGGCTGTCCATCACTGTCC
TTCACTATGGCTTTGATCCCAGGATGCAGATCGAGAAGCACCTGTCGGCACCGTCCGCAGGGGCTCAAGA
TGCCCCTGTTCTCATTTCCGATCGCGACGATACAAGTCAGGTTGCCAGCTGCCGCAGCAGCAGCAGTGCC
CAGCACCACGAGTTCTGCACAAGGTCCCCCAGTAAAATGATATACATTGACACCAGTGAAGATGCGGCCG
TCGCTAGAGAGAGCTGCGCTGGCGACGCTGTAGTCTTCAGAGATGGGGATGCTGTTGATTGTAGCCGTTG
CTCTTTCAATGAGGGTGGATTCTTCTTGAGACAAAGGCTTGGCCATGGGGCCGGGGTTCTCCTCCACGTC
GCCGGCCTGCTTCAGCAGGCTGAAGTTGGTGGCGCCGCTGCCCCCGGGGAGCATGTCAAGGTCAAAATCG
TCAAGAGCGTCAGCAGGCAGCATATCAAGGTCAAAGTCGTCAAGGGCATCGGCTGGGAGCATGTCTAAGT
CAAAATCGTCAAGGGCGTCGGTCGGCCCGCCGCTTTCGCACTTTAGCTGTTTCTCCAGGCCACATATGAT
TAGTTCCAGGCCGAAAAGGAAGGCAGGTTCGGCTCCCTGCCGGTCGAACAGCTCAATTGCTTGTTTCAGA
AGTGGGGGCATAGAATCGGTGGTAGGTGTCTCTCTTTCCTCTTTTGCTACTTGATGCTCCTGTTCCTCCA
ATACGCAGCCCAGTGTAAAGTGGCCCACGGCGGACAGAGCGTACAGTGCGTTCTCCAGGGAGAAGCCTTG
CTGACACAGGAACGCGAGCTGATTTTCCAGGGTTTCGTACTGTTTCTCTGTTGGGCGGGTGCCGAGATGC
ACTTTAGCCCCGTCGCGATGTGAGAGGAGAGCACAGCGGTATGACTTGGCGTTGTTCCGCAGAAAGTCTT
GCCATGACTCGCCTTCCAGGGGGCAGGAGTGGGTATGATGCCTGTCCAGCATCTCGATTGGCAGGGCATC
GAGCAGGGCCCGCTTGTTCTTCACGTGCCAGTACAGGGTAGGCTGCTCAACTCCCAGCTTTTGAGCGAGT
TTCCTTGTCGTCAGGCCTTCGATACCGACTCCATTGAGTAATTCCAGAGCAGAGTTTATGACTTTGCTCT
TGTCCAGTCTAGACATCTTATCGTCATCGTCTTTGTAATCCATGGTGGCGGATCCCGCGTCACGACACCT
GTGTTCTGGCGGCAAACCCGTTGCGAAAAAGAACGTTCACGGCGACTACTGCACTTATATACGGTTCTCC
CCCACCCTCGGGAAAAAGGCGGAGCCAGTACACGACATCACTTTCCCAGTTTACCCCGCGCCACCTTCTC
TAGGCACCGGTTCAATTGCCGACCCCTCCCCCCAACTTCTCGGGGACTGTGGGCGATGTGCGCTCTGCCC
ACTGACGGGCACCGGAGCCACTCGAGTGGAATTATCACCTC
